>Addgene plasmid #17961 | HI.HslUV.RSET.FL.wt(V).E258Q(U) | addgene partial sequence | sequence record 23830 | 17961 with T7
CAGANTCCNCTNAATATTTTGTTTACTTTAAGAAGGAGATATACATATGACAACGATTGTAAGCGTACGT
CGCAATGGGCAAGTCGTCGTAGGCGGTGATGGACAAGTTTCTTTAGGCAATACCGTAATGAAAGGTAATG
CTCGTAAAGTACGCCGTTTATATAATGGCAAAGTGCTTGCTGGTTTTGCGGGTGGAACGGCAGATGCATT
TACACTTTTTGAATTATTTGAACGTAAACTTGAAATGCATCAAGGGCATTTGCTAAAAAGTGCGGTGGAA
TTAGCGAAAGATTGGCGTACAGATCGCGCACTTCGTAAATTAGAAGCGATGCTAATTGTTGCGGATGAAA
AAGAAAGTTTAATCATCACGGGTATTGGCGATGTGGTTCAGCCCGAAGAAGATCAAATTTTAGCAATCGG
ATCGGGTGGTAACTATGCGTTATCTGCGGCACGTGCGTTAGTGGAAAATACTGAACTTTCTGCACATGAA
ATTGTTGAAAAATCTTTAAGAATTGCTGGTGATATTTGCGTGTTCACAAATACCAATTTCACTATTGAAG
AATTACCGAATTAAGGAAAAACATATGTCTGAAATGACTCCTCGCGAAATAGTTTCTGAATTAGATCAAC
ATATTATTGGTCAAGCCGAGGCAAAACGTGCTGTGGCGATTGNGTTGCGTAACCGTTGGCGTCGTATGCA
GCTCCAGAACTTTGCGTCATGAAGTACTCCAAAAATATTTANTGATGGGCCCACTGGNGTGGTAAACTGA
ATNGCCCNCNTTNACCAATTACTACGCCNNTTTCAAGTGAAGCACGAAT
