[The description below was written by a language model from this plasmid's Addgene catalogue record.]
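Description:
HI.HslUV.RSET.FL.wt(V).E258Q(U) is a bacterial expression plasmid built on the pRSET_B backbone (about 2.8 kb without insert), a high-copy vector selected with ampicillin. The pRSET series drives expression from a T7 promoter, which fits the T7 primer listed for sequencing from the 5′ end. The record provides no feature table, so the promoter, origin and any tag elements are not confirmed here. The insert was cloned between NdeI and KpnI. Because NdeI cloning in this type of vector usually places the insert's own start codon at the site, the vector's N-terminal tag region may have been bypassed, but the record does not state whether the proteins are tagged.

The payload is an insert of roughly 1.9 kb carrying the Haemophilus influenzae heat shock loci hslV and hslU, assembled from two plasmids of the H. influenzae genome sequencing project. As the name indicates, both genes are full length, with HslV wild type and HslU carrying an E258Q substitution. HslUV is a two-component ATP-dependent protease in which HslV forms the proteolytic core and HslU is the AAA+ ATPase that recognises and unfolds substrates. The record does not say what the mutation does, although glutamate-to-glutamine changes in such ATPases are commonly introduced to impair ATP hydrolysis. The plasmid is intended for co-expression and purification of the HslUV components. The depositor notes that HslV is produced in excess over HslU, so the same construct has also been used as a source of HslV alone.
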