Addgene plasmid #17961: HI.HslUV.RSET.FL.wt(V).E258Q(U)
Depositing lab: David McKay. Depositing organization: Stanford University.
Backbone
  Vector backbone: pRSET_B
  Backbone size w/o insert (bp): 2800
  Vector type: Bacterial Expression
Growth in bacteria
  Bacterial resistance: Ampicillin, 100 μg/mL
  Growth temperature: 37°C
  Growth strain: DH5alpha
  Copy number: High Copy
Gene/Insert
  Gene/Insert name: Haemophilus influenzae heat shock loci U and V (alt name: H. influenzae HslUV)
  Species: Haemophilus influenzae
  Insert size (bp): 1900
  Mutation: E258Q in hslU gene
  Cloning method: Restriction Enzyme; 5′ cloning site NdeI (unknown if destroyed); 3′ cloning site KpnI (unknown if destroyed)
  Sequencing primers: 5′ T7
Resource information
  A portion of this plasmid was derived from a plasmid made by: Insert cloned from two plasmids of the H. influenzae genomic sequencing project obtained from ATCC
Terms and licenses: Academic/Nonprofit Terms; Industry Terms: Not Available to Industry
Depositor comments: Also used to express and purify HslV protein alone, which is expressed in excess over HslU.
How to cite: HI.HslUV.RSET.FL.wt(V).E258Q(U) was a gift from David McKay (Addgene plasmid # 17961 ; http://n2t.net/addgene:17961 ; RRID:Addgene_17961)
